>Addgene plasmid #160106 | pLX304_zeo_mmFbxw7(res) | addgene full sequence | sequence record 314330 | Addgene NGS Result
TTGCGCCTTTTCCAAGGCAGCCCTGGGTTTGCGCAGGGACGCGGCTGCTCTGGGCGTGGTTCCGGGAAAC
GCAGCGGCGCCGACCCTGGGTCTCGCACATTCTTCACGTCCGTTCGCAGCGTCACCCGGATCTTCGCCGC
TACCCTTGTGGGCCCCCCGGCGACGCTTCCTGCTCCGCCCCTAAGTCGGGAAGGTTCCTTGCGGTTCGCG
GCGTGCCGGACGTGACAAACGGAAGCCGCACGTCTCACTAGTACCCTCGCAGACGGACAGCGCCAGGGAG
CAATGGCAGCGCGCCGACCGCGATGGGCTGTGGCCAATAGCGGCTGCTCAGCAGGGCGCGCCGAGAGCAG
CGGCCGGGAAGGGGCGGTGCGGGAGGCGGGGTGTGGGGCGGTAGTGTGGGCCCTGTTCCTGCCCGCGCGG
TGTTCCGCATTCTGCAAGCCTCCGGAGCGCACGTCGGCAGTCGGCTCCCTCGTTGACCGAATCACCGACC
TCTCTCCCCAGGGGGTACCACCATGGCCAAGTTGACCAGTGCCGTTCCGGTGCTCACCGCGCGCGACGTC
GCCGGAGCGGTCGAGTTCTGGACCGACCGGCTCGGGTTCTCCCGGGACTTCGTGGAGGACGACTTCGCCG
GTGTGGTCCGGGACGACGTGACCCTGTTCATCAGCGCGGTCCAGGACCAGGTGGTGCCGGACAACACCCT
GGCCTGGGTGTGGGTGCGCGGCCTGGACGAGCTGTACGCCGAGTGGTCGGAGGTCGTGTCCACGAACTTC
CGGGACGCCTCCGGGCCGGCCATGACCGAGATCGGCGAGCAGCCGTGGGGGCGGGAGTTCGCCCTGCGCG
ACCCGGCCGGCAACTGCGTGCACTTCGTGGCCGAGGAGCAGGACTGACTGCAGCTGCAGTAGTAAGAATT
CTAGATCTTGAGACAAATGGCAGTATTCATCCACAATTTTAAAAGAAAAGGGGGGATTGGGGGGTACAGT
GCAGGGGAAAGAATAGTAGACATAATAGCAACAGACATACAAACTAAAGAATTACAAAAACAAATTACAA
AAATTCAAAATTTTCGGGTTTATTACAGGGACAGCAGAGATCCACTTTGGCGCCGGCTCGAGGGGGCCCG
GGGTTATTAATAGTAATCAATTACGGGGTCATTAGTTCATAGCCCATATATGGAGTTCCGCGTTACATAA
CTTACGGTAAATGGCCCGCCTGGCTGACCGCCCAACGACCCCCGCCCATTGACGTCAATAATGACGTATG
TTCCCATAGTAACGCCAATAGGGACTTTCCATTGACGTCAATGGGTGGAGTATTTACGGTAAACTGCCCA
CTTGGCAGTACATCAAGTGTATCATATGCCAAGTACGCCCCCTATTGACGTCAATGACGGTAAATGGCCC
GCCTGGCATTATGCCCAGTACATGACCTTATGGGACTTTCCTACTTGGCAGTACATCTACGTATTAGTCA
TCGCTATTACCATGGTGATGCGGTTTTGGCAGTACATCAATGGGCGTGGATAGCGGTTTGACTCACGGGG
ATTTCCAAGTCTCCACCCCATTGACGTCAATGGGAGTTTGTTTTGGCACCAAAATCAACGGGACTTTCCA
AAATGTCGTAACAACTCCGCCCCATTGACGCAAATGGGCGGTAGGCGTGTACGGTGGGAGGTCTATATAA
GCAGAGCTCTCTGGCTAACTGTCGGGATCAACAAGTTTGTACAAAAAAGCAGGCTTTAAAGGAACCAATT
CAGTCGACTGGATCCGGTACCGAATTCGCGGCCGCATGAATCAGGAACTGCTCTCTGTGGGCAGCAAAAG
ACGACGAACTGGAGGCTCTCTGAGAGGGAATGCTTCCTCAAGCCAGGTTGATGAGGGACAGATGAATCGC
GTGGTTGAGGAGGATCCACAGCAGCAAGCGAGACATCAAGAGGAGGAGCACACTGCGCGGAATGGTGAAC
TTGTGGGTGCAAACCCTAGGCCTGGAGACCAGAACGATACCCAGCAAGGACAAGTGGAGGAAAATAATAA
CCGCTTTATTTCAGTAGATGAGGACTCTTCGGGAAATCAGGAAGAGCAAGAGGAAGATGAAGAGCATGCT
GGGGAACAGGAGGAGGAAGAGGAGGAAGAGGAAGAGGAGGAGGAGATGGACCAGGAGAGTGATGATTTTG
ATCCGTCTGATGACAGTAGCAGAGAAGATGAACATACGCACAATAGCAATGTCACAAACTGCAGTAGTGT
CTCGGACCTGCCCGCTCACCAGCTCTCCTCTCCATTCTATACAAAGACAACAAAAATGAAAAGAAAGTTG
GACCATGGTTCTGAAGTTCGTTCCTTTTCTTTGGGAAAGAAACCATGCAAAGTCTCAGATTATACCAGTA
CAACTGGCCTTGTACCATGTTCAGCAACACCAACAACTTTTGGGGACCTGAGAGCAGCCAATGGGCAAGG
GCAGCAGCGGCGGAGGATTACATCTGTCCAACCACCCACAGGCCTTCAAGAGTGGCTGAAAATGTTTCAG
AGCTGGAGCGGACCAGAGAAGTTGCTGGCTTTAGATGAGCTCATTGACAGCTGTGAACCAACACAAGTGA
AGCATATGATGCAAGTGATAGAGCCCCAGTTCCAGCGAGACTTCATCTCCTTGCTTCCTAAAGAGTTGGC
ACTCTATGTGCTTTCATTCCTGGAACCCAAAGACCTGCTGCAAGCGGCTCAGACTTGTCGATACTGGAGA
ATTTTGGCTGAGGATAACCTTCTCTGGAGAGAGAAATGTAAAGAAGAGGGGATTGATGAACCGTTGCACA
TCAAGAGAAGAAAAATAATAAAACCAGGTTTCATACACAGCCCATGGAAGAGTGCGTATATCAGACAGCA
CAGAATTGATACAAACTGGAGACGAGGAGAACTCAAATCTCCTAAGGTGCTGAAAGGGCATGATGACCAT
GTGATCACATGCCTACAGTTTTGTGGCAACCGCATAGTTAGTGGTTCTGATGACAACACTTTAAAAGTTT
GGTCAGCGGTCACGGGCAAGTGTCTGAGAACGTTAGTGGGACATACAGGTGGAGTGTGGTCATCACAGAT
GAGAGACAATATCATCATCAGTGGATCGACTGACCGGACTCTCAAAGTGTGGAATGCTGAAACTGGAGAG
TGTATACATACTTTATATGGGCACACTTCTACTGTACGGTGTATGCATCTCCATGAAAAAAGGGTTGTAA
GCGGTTCTCGAGATGCCACTCTCAGGGTTTGGGATATTGAGACCGGCCAGTGTTTACACGTCCTGATGGG
TCACGTAGCAGCGGTCCGCTGCGTTCAGTATGATGGCAGGAGGGTTGTTAGTGGAGCTTATGATTTTATG
GTGAAGGTGTGGGATCCAGAGACTGAGACCTGTCTACACACGTTACAGGGACACACTAATAGAGTCTATT
CATTACAGTTTGATGGCATCCATGTGGTGAGTGGATCTCTTGATACATCAATCCGAGTCTGGGATGTGGA
GACAGGGAATTGTATTCACACGCTAACAGGACACCAGTCATTAACGAGTGGAATGGAACTCAAAGACAAT
ATTCTTGTCTCTGGGAATGCAGATTCTACAGTTAAGATCTGGGATATCAAAACAGGACAGTGTTTACAAA
CTTTGCAAGGTCCCAGCAAGCATCAGAGCGCTGTGACCTGCTTACAGTTCAACAAGAACTTCGTAATTAC
CAGCTCAGACGACGGAACGGTCAAACTCTGGGACTTGAAAACGGGTGAATTTATCCGAAACCTCGTCACA
TTGGAGAGTGGGGGGAGCGGGGGAGTTGTGTGGCGGATCAGGGCCTCAAACACAAAGCTGGTGTGTGCAG
TCGGGAGTCGGAATGGAACTGAGGAAACCAAGCTCCTGGTGCTGGACTTTGATGTGGACATGAAATGATC
TAGACCCAGCTTTCTTGTACAAAGTGGTTGGTAAGCCTATCCCTAACCCTCTCCTCGGTCTCGATTCTAC
GTAGTAATGAGCTAGCGCTAACCGGTGGCGCGTTAAGTCGACAATCAACCTCTGGATTACAAAATTTGTG
AAAGATTGACTGGTATTCTTAACTATGTTGCTCCTTTTACGCTATGTGGATACGCTGCTTTAATGCCTTT
GTATCATGCTATTGCTTCCCGTATGGCTTTCATTTTCTCCTCCTTGTATAAATCCTGGTTGCTGTCTCTT
TATGAGGAGTTGTGGCCCGTTGTCAGGCAACGTGGCGTGGTGTGCACTGTGTTTGCTGACGCAACCCCCA
CTGGTTGGGGCATTGCCACCACCTGTCAGCTCCTTTCCGGGACTTTCGCTTTCCCCCTCCCTATTGCCAC
GGCGGAACTCATCGCCGCCTGCCTTGCCCGCTGCTGGACAGGGGCTCGGCTGTTGGGCACTGACAATTCC
GTGGTGTTGTCGGGGAAATCATCGTCCTTTCCTTGGCTGCTCGCCTGTGTTGCCACCTGGATTCTGCGCG
GGACGTCCTTCTGCTACGTCCCTTCGGCCCTCAATCCAGCGGACCTTCCTTCCCGCGGCCTGCTGCCGGC
TCTGCGGCCTCTTCCGCGTCTTCGCCTTCGCCCTCAGACGAGTCGGATCTCCCTTTGGGCCGCCTCCCCG
CGTCGACTTTAAGACCAATGACTTACAAGGCAGCTGTAGATCTTAGCCACTTTTTAAAAGAAAAGGGGGG
ACTGGAAGGGCTAATTCACTCCCAACGAAGACAAGATCTGCTTTTTGCTTGTACTGGGTCTCTCTGGTTA
GACCAGATCTGAGCCTGGGAGCTCTCTGGCTAACTAGGGAACCCACTGCTTAAGCCTCAATAAAGCTTGC
CTTGAGTGCTTCAAGTAGTGTGTGCCCGTCTGTTGTGTGACTCTGGTAACTAGAGATCCCTCAGACCCTT
TTAGTCAGTGTGGAAAATCTCTAGCAGTACGTATAGTAGTTCATGTCATCTTATTATTCAGTATTTATAA
CTTGCAAAGAAATGAATATCAGAGAGTGAGAGGAACTTGTTTATTGCAGCTTATAATGGTTACAAATAAA
GCAATAGCATCACAAATTTCACAAATAAAGCATTTTTTTCACTGCATTCTAGTTGTGGTTTGTCCAAACT
CATCAATGTATCTTATCATGTCTGGCTCTAGCTATCCCGCCCCTAACTCCGCCCATCCCGCCCCTAACTC
CGCCCAGTTCCGCCCATTCTCCGCCCCATGGCTGACTAATTTTTTTTATTTATGCAGAGGCCGAGGCCGC
CTCGGCCTCTGAGCTATTCCAGAAGTAGTGAGGAGGCTTTTTTGGAGGCCTAGGGACGTACCCAATTCGC
CCTATAGTGAGTCGTATTACGCGCGCTCACTGGCCGTCGTTTTACAACGTCGTGACTGGGAAAACCCTGG
CGTTACCCAACTTAATCGCCTTGCAGCACATCCCCCTTTCGCCAGCTGGCGTAATAGCGAAGAGGCCCGC
ACCGATCGCCCTTCCCAACAGTTGCGCAGCCTGAATGGCGAATGGG
[124 nt withheld, positions 5507-5630]
C
[91 nt withheld, positions 5632-5722]
A
[49 nt withheld, positions 5724-5772]
CCTTTGACGTTGGAGTCCACGTTCTTT
[37 nt withheld, positions 5800-5836]
ACCCTATCTCGGTCTATTCTTTTGATTTATAAGGGATTTTGCCGATTTCGGCCTATTGGTTAAAAAATGA
GCTGATTTAACAAAAATTTAACGCGAATTTTAACAAAATATTAACGCTTACAATTTAGGTGGCACTTTTC
GGGGAAATGTGCGCGGAACCCCTATTTGTTTATTTTTCTAAATACATTCAAATATGTATCCGCTCATGAG
ACAATAACCCTGATAAATGCTTCAATAATATTGAAAAAGGAAGAGTATGAGTATTCAACATTTCCGTGTC
GCCCTTATTCCCTTTTTTGCGGCATTTTGCCTTCCTGTTTTTGCTCACCCAGAAACGCTGGTGAAAGTAA
AAGATGCTGAAGATCAGTTGGGTGCACGAGTGGGTTACATCGAACTGGATCTCAACAGCGGTAAGATCCT
TGAGAGTTTTCGCCCCGAAGAACGTTTTCCAATGATGAGCACTTTTAAAGTTCTGCTATGTGGCGCGGTA
TTATCCCGTATTGACGCCGGGCAAGAGCAACTCGGTCGCCGCATACACTATTCTCAGAATGACTTGGTTG
AGTACTCACCAGTCACAGAAAAGCATCTTACGGATGGCATGACAGTAAGAGAATTATGCAGTGCTGCCAT
AACCATGAGTGATAACACTGCGGCCAACTTACTTCTGACAACGATCGGAGGACCGAAGGAGCTAACCGCT
TTTTTGCACAACATGGGGGATCATGTAACTCGCCTTGATCGTTGGGAACCGGAGCTGAATGAAGCCATAC
CAAACGACGAGCGTGACACCACGATGCCTGTAGCAATGGCAACAACGTTGCGCAAACTATTAACTGGCGA
ACTACTTACTCTAGCTTCCCGGCAACAATTAATAGACTGGATGGAGGCGGATAAAGTTGCAGGACCACTT
CTGCGCTCGGCCCTTCCGGCTGGCTGGTTTATTGCTGATAAATCTGGAGCCGGTGAGCGTGGGTCTCGCG
GTATCATTGCAGCACTGGGGCCAGATGGTAAGCCCTCCCGTATCGTAGTTATCTACACGACGGGGAGTCA
GGCAACTATGGATGAACGAAATAGACAGATCGCTGAGATAGGTGCCTCACTGATTAAGCATTGGTAACTG
TCAGACCAAGTTTACTCATATATACTTTAGATTGATTTAAAACTTCATTTTTAATTTAAAAGGATCTAGG
TGAAGATCCTTTTTGATAATCTCATGACCAAAATCCCTTAACGTGAGTTTTCGTTCCACTGAGCGTCAGA
CCCCGTAGAAAAGATCAAAGGATCTTCTTGAGATCCTTTTTTTCTGCGCATAATCTGCTGCTTGCAAACA
AAAAAACCACCGCTACCAGCGGTGGTTTGTTTGCCGGATCAAGAGCTACCAACTCTTTTTCCGAAGGTAA
CTGGCTTCAGCAGAGCGCAGATACCAAATACTGTTCTTCTAGTGTAGCCGTAGTTAGGCCACCACTTCAA
GAACTCTGTAGCACCGCCTACATACCTCGCTCTGCTAATCCTGTTACCAGTGGCTGCTGCCAGTGGCGAT
AAGTCGTGTCTTACCGGGTTGGACTCAAGACGATAGTTACCGGATAAGGCGCAGCGGTCGGGCTGAACGG
GGGGTTCGTGCACACAGCCCAGCTTGGAGCGAACGACCTACACCGAACTGAGATACCTACAGCGTGAGCT
ATGAGAAAGCGCCACGCTTCCCGAAGGGAGAAAGGCGGACAGGTATCCGGTAAGCGGCAGGGTCGGAACA
GGAGAGCGCACGAGGGAGCTTCCAGGGGGAAACGCCTGGTATCTTTATAGTCCTGTCGGGTTTCGCCACC
TCTGACTTGAGCGTCGATTTTTGTGATGCTCGTCAGGGGGGCGGAGCCTATGGAAAAACGCCAGCAACGC
GGCCTTTTTACGGTTCCTGGCCTTTTGCTGGCCTTTTGCTCACATGTTCTTTCCTGCGTTATCCCCTGAT
TCTGTGGATAACCGTATTACCGCCTTTGAGTGAGCTGATACCGCTCGCCGCAGCCGAACGACCGAGCGCA
GCGAGTCAGTGAGCGAGGAAGCGGAAGAGCGCCCAATACGCAAACCGCCTCTCCCCGCGCGTTGGCCGAT
TCATTAATGCAGCTGGCACGACAGGTTTCCCGACTGGAAAGCGGGCAGTGAGCGCAACGCAATTAATGTG
AGTTAGCTCACTCATTAGGCACCCCAGGCTTTACACTTTATGCTTCCGGCTCGTATGTTGTGTGGAATTG
TGAGCGGATAACAATTTCACACAGGAAACAGCTATGACCATGATTACGCCAAGCGCGCAATTAACCCTCA
CTAAAGGGAACAAAAGCTGGAGCTGCAAGCTTAATGTAGTCTTATGCAATACTCTTGTAGTCTTGCAACA
TGGTAACGATGAGTTAGCAACATGCCTTACAAGGAGAGAAAAAGCACCGTGCATGCCGATTGGTGGAAGT
AAGGTGGTACGATCGTGCCTTATTAGGAAGGCAACAGACGGGTCTGACATGGATTGGACGAACCACTGAA
TTGCCGCATTGCAGAGATATTGTATTTAAGTGCCTAGCTCGATACATAAACGGGTCTCTCTGGTTAGACC
AGATCTGAGCCTGGGAGCTCTCTGGCTAACTAGGGAACCCACTGCTTAAGCCTCAATAAAGCTTGCCTTG
AGTGCTTCAAGTAGTGTGTGCCCGTCTGTTGTGTGACTCTGGTAACTAGAGATCCCTCAGACCCTTTTAG
TCAGTGTGGAAAATCTCTAGCAGTGGCGCCCGAACAGGGACTTGAAAGCGAAAGGGAAACCAGAGGAGCT
CTCTCGACGCAGGACTCGGCTTGCTGAAGCGCGCACGGCAAGAGGCGAGGGGCGGCGACTGGTGAGTACG
CCAAAAATTTTGACTAGCGGAGGCTAGAAGGAGAGAGATGGGTGCGAGAGCGTCAGTATTAAGCGGGGGA
GAATTAGATCGCGATGGGAAAAAATTCGGTTAAGGCCAGGGGGAAAGAAAAAATATAAATTAAAACATAT
AGTATGGGCAAGCAGGGAGCTAGAACGATTCGCAGTTAATCCTGGCCTGTTAGAAACATCAGAAGGCTGT
AGACAAATACTGGGACAGCTACAACCATCCCTTCAGACAGGATCAGAAGAACTTAGATCATTATATAATA
CAGTAGCAACCCTCTATTGTGTGCATCAAAGGATAGAGATAAAAGACACCAAGGAAGCTTTAGACAAGAT
AGAGGAAGAGCAAAACAAAAGTAAGACCACCGCACAGCAAGCGGCCGCTGATCTTCAGACCTGGAGGAGG
AGATATGAGGGACAATTGGAGAAGTGAATTATATAAATATAAAGTAGTAAAAATTGAACCATTAGGAGTA
GCACCCACCAAGGCAAAGAGAAGAGTGGTGCAGAGAGAAAAAAGAGCAGTGGGAATAGGAGCTTTGTTCC
TTGGGTTCTTGGGAGCAGCAGGAAGCACTATGGGCGCAGCGTCAATGACGCTGACGGTACAGGCCAGACA
ATTATTGTCTGGTATAGTGCAGCAGCAGAACAATTTGCTGAGGGCTATTGAGGCGCAACAGCATCTGTTG
CAACTCACAGTCTGGGGCATCAAGCAGCTCCAGGCAAGAATCCTGGCTGTGGAAAGATACCTAAAGGATC
AACAGCTCCTGGGGATTTGGGGTTGCTCTGGAAAACTCATTTGCACCACTGCTGTGCCTTGGAATGCTAG
TTGGAGTAATAAATCTCTGGAACAGATTTGGAATCACACGACCTGGATGGAGTGGGACAGAGAAATTAAC
AATTACACAAGCTTAATACACTCCTTAATTGAAGAATCGCAAAACCAGCAAGAAAAGAATGAACAAGAAT
TATTGGAATTAGATAAATGGGCAAGTTTGTGGAATTGGTTTAACATAACAAATTGGCTGTGGTATATAAA
ATTATTCATAATGATAGTAGGAGGCTTGGTAGGTTTAAGAATAGTTTTTGCTGTACTTTCTATAGTGAAT
AGAGTTAGGCAGGGATATTCACCATTATCGTTTCAGACCCACCTCCCAACCCCGAGGGGACCC
Features (pLannotate 1.2.2; 31 found; start..end, strand, type, name):
      1..501     +  promoter       hPGK promoter: human phosphoglycerate kinase 1 promoter
    513..887     +  CDS            BleoR: antibiotic-binding protein; Sh ble from Streptoalloteichus hindustanus; confers resistance to bleomycin, phleomycin, and Zeocin™
    947..1064    +  misc_feature   cPPT/CTS: central polypurine tract and central termination sequence of HIV-1
   1181..1484    +  enhancer       CMV enhancer: human cytomegalovirus immediate early enhancer
   1485..1688    +  promoter       CMV promoter: human cytomegalovirus (CMV) immediate early promoter
   1711..1735    +  protein_bind   attB1: mutant version of attB; recombination site for the Gateway® BP reaction BP Clonase™
   1786..3915    +  CDS            Fbxw7: FBXW7_MOUSE - Also known as Fbw7 From Mus musculus (Mouse).
   3924..3948    -  protein_bind   attB2: mutant version of attB; recombination site for the Gateway® BP reaction BP Clonase™
   3950..3991    +  CDS            V5 tag: epitope tag from simian virus 5
   4033..4621    +  misc_feature   WPRE: woodchuck hepatitis virus posttranscriptional regulatory element
   4672..4691    +  misc_feature   cPPT/CTS (fragment): central polypurine tract and central termination sequence of HIV-1
   4693..4926    +  LTR            3' LTR (ΔU3): self-inactivating 3' long terminal repeat (LTR) from HIV-1
   5004..5125    +  polyA_signal   SV40 poly(A) signal: SV40 polyadenylation signal
   5165..5300    +  rep_origin     SV40 ori: SV40 origin of replication
   5321..5339    -  promoter       T7 promoter: promoter for bacteriophage T7 RNA polymerase
   5347..5502    +  CDS            lacZα (fragment): LacZα fragment of β-galactosidase; lacZ fragment
   5507..5935    +  rep_origin     f1 ori (sequence partly withheld): f1 bacteriophage origin of replication; arrow indicates direction of (+) strand synthesis
   5988..6092    +  promoter       AmpR promoter: bla
   6093..6953    +  CDS            AmpR: β-lactamase; bla; confers resistance to ampicillin, carbenicillin, and related antibiotics
   7124..7712    +  rep_origin     ori: high-copy-number ColE1/pMB1/pBR322/pUC origin of replication
   7895..7987    +  CDS            lacI (fragment): lac repressor; lacI; The lac repressor binds to the lac operator to inhibit transcription in E. coli. This inhibition can be relieved by adding lactose or isopropyl-β-D-thiogalactopyranoside (IPTG).
   8000..8021    +  protein_bind   CAP binding site: CAP binding activates transcription in the presence of cAMP. E. coli catabolite activator protein
   8036..8066    +  promoter       lac promoter: promoter for the E. coli lac operon
   8074..8090    +  protein_bind   lac operator: The lac repressor binds to the lac operator to inhibit transcription in E. coli. This inhibition can be relieved by adding lactose or isopropyl-β-D-thiogalactopyranoside (IPTG). lac repressor encoded by lacI
   8135..8153    +  promoter       T3 promoter: promoter for bacteriophage T3 RNA polymerase
   8181..8407    +  promoter       RSV promoter: Rous sarcoma virus enhancer/promoter
   8408..8588    +  LTR            5' LTR (truncated): truncated 5' long terminal repeat (LTR) from HIV-1
   8635..8760    +  misc_feature   HIV-1 Ψ: packaging signal of human immunodeficiency virus type 1
   8744..9107    +  CDS            HIV-1 gag (fragment): gag protein from human immunodeficiency virus 1; gag
   9253..9486    +  misc_feature   RRE: The Rev response element (RRE) of HIV-1 allows for Rev-dependent mRNA export from the nucleus to the cytoplasm.
   9863..9889    +  CDS            Rev (fragment): human immunodeficiency virus 1 (HIV-1) Rev protein; rev; enhances nuclear export of unspliced and incompletely spliced viral mRNAs
