[The description below was written by a language model from this plasmid's Addgene catalogue record and pLannotate feature annotations shown in this document.]
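Description:
pLX304_zeo_mmFbxw7(res) is a third-generation, self-inactivating HIV-1 lentiviral expression plasmid built on a pLX304 backbone carrying a Zeocin selection cassette. In bacteria it is maintained through a high-copy ColE1/pUC-type origin and selected with ampicillin via the β-lactamase gene; an f1 origin, an SV40 origin and lac-region remnants are also present in the backbone. The viral genome is driven by an RSV promoter fused to a truncated 5' LTR, followed by the Ψ packaging signal with a partial gag sequence, the Rev response element and a cPPT/CTS, and it ends in a ΔU3 3' LTR with a downstream SV40 polyadenylation signal. These elements allow the transcript to be packaged when helper functions are supplied in trans, while the integrated provirus lacks LTR promoter activity.

Within the provirus there are two expression units. A human PGK promoter drives the Sh ble (BleoR) gene, giving Zeocin resistance for selecting transduced mammalian cells. Downstream, the CMV enhancer/promoter drives the mouse Fbxw7 alpha coding sequence, introduced by Gateway cloning and therefore flanked by attB1 and attB2 sites. A V5 epitope tag lies just after attB2, although the record does not state whether it is read in frame with the insert. A WPRE follows to enhance transcript stability and expression. The Fbxw7 sequence carries a silent mutation at T199 that leaves the protein unchanged but disrupts recognition by a specific sgRNA. This makes the construct suited to re-expressing Fbxw7 in cells where the endogenous gene has been targeted by CRISPR, as in rescue experiments.
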