Addgene plasmid #160106: pLX304_zeo_mmFbxw7(res)
Purpose: Expresses murine Fbxw7 alpha with a T199 silent mutation in mammalian cells. The T199 silent mutation confers resistance to the 5'-TGAACATGGTACAAGGCCAG-3' sgRNA
Depositing lab: Rizwan Haq. Depositing organization: Dana-Farber Cancer Institute. Publication: Inactivation of Fbxw7 impairs dsRNA sensing and confers resistance to PD-1 blockade. Gstalder C, Liu D, Miao D, Lutterbach B, DeVine AL, Lin C, Shettigar M, Pancholi P, Buchbinder EI, Carter SL, Manos MP, Rojas-Rudilla V, Brennick R, Gjini E, Chen PH, Lako A, Rodig S, Yoon CH, Freeman GJ, Barbie DA, Hodi FS, Miles W, Van Allen EM, Haq R. Cancer Discov. 2020 May 5. pii: 2159-8290.CD-19-1416. doi: 10.1158/2159-8290.CD-19-1416. PubMed 32371478.
Backbone
  Vector backbone: pLX304 backbone
  Vector type: Mammalian Expression, Lentiviral
  Selectable markers: Zeocin
Growth in bacteria
  Bacterial resistance: Ampicillin, 100 μg/mL
  Growth temperature: 37°C
  Growth strain: NEB Stable
  Copy number: High Copy
Gene/Insert
  Gene/Insert name: Fbxw7alpha
  Species: M. musculus (mouse)
  Entrez Gene: Fbxw7 (a.k.a. 1110001A17Rik, AGO, Cdc4, Fbw7, Fbwd6, Fbx30, Fbxo30, Fbxw6, SEL-10)
  Cloning method: Gateway Cloning
  Sequencing primers: 5′ CMV-F; 3′ WPRE-R
Terms and licenses: Academic/Nonprofit Terms; Industry Terms: Not Available to Industry
How to cite: pLX304_zeo_mmFbxw7(res) was a gift from Rizwan Haq (Addgene plasmid # 160106 ; http://n2t.net/addgene:160106 ; RRID:Addgene_160106)
